Addgene plasmid #127257: frameshift ELL2
Purpose: For in vitro translation of human a frameshift ELL2 that results in a 58 kDa product from internal initiation.
Depositing lab: Christine Milcarek. Depositing organization: University of Pittsburgh (University, School of Medicine, and Cancer Institute). Publication: Transcription elongation factor ELL2 directs immunoglobulin secretion in plasma cells by stimulating altered RNA processing. Martincic K, Alkan SA, Cheatle A, Borghesi L, Milcarek C. Nat Immunol. 2009 Oct;10(10):1102-9. doi: 10.1038/ni.1786. Epub 2009 Sep 13. PubMed 19749764.
Backbone
  Vector backbone: pBluescript
  Backbone manufacturer: Addgene
  Backbone size w/o insert (bp): 3000
  Vector type: in vitro translation
Growth in bacteria
  Bacterial resistance: Ampicillin, 100 μg/mL
  Growth temperature: 37°C
  Growth strain: DH5alpha
  Copy number: Unknown
Gene/Insert
  Gene/Insert name: ELL2 (alt name: CM520)
  Species: H. sapiens (human)
  Insert size (bp): 1970
  Mutation: XhoI site between the 1st &2nd Met was filled in, resulting in frameshift that generates a 58kDa protein (compared to 80kDa full-length)
  Entrez Gene: ELL2 (a.k.a. MRCCAT1)
  Promoter: T7
  Cloning method: Restriction Enzyme; 5′ cloning site XhoI (destroyed during cloning); 3′ cloning site Unknown (unknown if destroyed)
  Sequencing primers: 5′ T7
Terms and licenses: Academic/Nonprofit Terms; Industry Terms: Not Available to Industry
Depositor comments: XhoI filled in, creates new PvuI, frameshifts protein
How to cite: frameshift ELL2 was a gift from Christine Milcarek (Addgene plasmid # 127257 ; http://n2t.net/addgene:127257 ; RRID:Addgene_127257)
