[The description below was written by a language model from this plasmid's Addgene catalogue record and pLannotate feature annotations shown in this document.]
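Description:
frameshift ELL2 is a pBluescript-based plasmid for in vitro transcription and translation of a mutated human ELL2 cDNA. ELL2 is an RNA polymerase II transcription elongation factor, a component of the super elongation complex, with a role in the alternative mRNA processing that supports immunoglobulin secretion in plasma cells. The plasmid is maintained in E. coli through a high-copy ColE1/pUC-type origin and selected with ampicillin via the β-lactamase gene. It also has an f1 phage origin for single-stranded DNA production, along with remnants of the lacZα/lac promoter region typical of this backbone.

The insert lies downstream of the T7 promoter, which sits just before the multiple cloning site, so T7 RNA polymerase produces the sense transcript. A T3 promoter faces inward from the opposite side of the insert. An XhoI site located between the first and second methionine codons was filled in, which destroys that site, creates a new PvuI site and shifts the reading frame. Translation from the first AUG is therefore disrupted, and the detected product is a roughly 58 kDa protein arising from internal initiation, compared with about 80 kDa for full-length ELL2. The feature table reflects this, since the ELL2 coding region is annotated as two slightly overlapping fragments that meet near the 5′ end.

The sequenced plasmid (about 6.2 kb) is larger than the listed backbone plus insert. The annotation also shows a loxP site, a very short match to the chicken β-actin promoter upstream of the coding region, and about 1 kb of unannotated sequence after it. The record does not explain any of these. The construct is suited to studying ELL2 protein isoforms and start-site usage in cell-free translation.
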