Features (pLannotate 1.2.2; 17 found; start..end, strand, type, name):
      1..34      +  protein_bind   loxP: Cre-mediated recombination occurs in the 8-bp core sequence (GCATACAT). Cre recombinase
    395..411     +  promoter       chicken β-actin promoter (fragment): contains a 21-bp deletion relative to the standard chicken β-actin promoter
    429..557     +  CDS            ELL2 (fragment): ELL2_HUMAN - Experimental evidence at protein level: Swiss-Prot protein existence level 1. Elongation factor component of the super elongation complex (SEC), a complex required to increase the catalytic rate of RNA polymerase II transcription by suppressing transient pausing by the polymerase at multiple sites along the DNA. Component of the little elongation complex (LEC), a complex required to regulate small nuclear RNA (snRNA) gene transcription by RNA polymerase II and III (PubMed:22195968). Plays a role in immunoglobulin secretion in plasma cells: directs efficient alternative mRNA proces
    550..2352    +  CDS            ELL2 (fragment): ELL2_HUMAN - Experimental evidence at protein level: Swiss-Prot protein existence level 1. Elongation factor component of the super elongation complex (SEC), a complex required to increase the catalytic rate of RNA polymerase II transcription by suppressing transient pausing by the polymerase at multiple sites along the DNA. Component of the little elongation complex (LEC), a complex required to regulate small nuclear RNA (snRNA) gene transcription by RNA polymerase II and III (PubMed:22195968). Plays a role in immunoglobulin secretion in plasma cells: directs efficient alternative mRNA proces
   3339..3358    +  misc_feature   MCS (fragment): pBluescript multiple cloning site
   3370..3388    -  promoter       T3 promoter: promoter for bacteriophage T3 RNA polymerase
   3433..3449    -  protein_bind   lac operator: The lac repressor binds to the lac operator to inhibit transcription in E. coli. This inhibition can be relieved by adding lactose or isopropyl-β-D-thiogalactopyranoside (IPTG). lac repressor encoded by lacI
   3457..3487    -  promoter       lac promoter: promoter for the E. coli lac operon
   3502..3523    -  protein_bind   CAP binding site: CAP binding activates transcription in the presence of cAMP. E. coli catabolite activator protein
   3536..3628    -  CDS            lacI (fragment): lac repressor; lacI; The lac repressor binds to the lac operator to inhibit transcription in E. coli. This inhibition can be relieved by adding lactose or isopropyl-β-D-thiogalactopyranoside (IPTG).
   3811..4399    -  rep_origin     ori: high-copy-number ColE1/pMB1/pBR322/pUC origin of replication
   4570..5430    -  CDS            AmpR: β-lactamase; bla; confers resistance to ampicillin, carbenicillin, and related antibiotics
   5431..5535    -  promoter       AmpR promoter: bla
   5588..6016    -  rep_origin     f1 ori (sequence partly withheld): f1 bacteriophage origin of replication; arrow indicates direction of (+) strand synthesis
   6021..6178    -  CDS            lacZα (fragment): LacZα fragment of β-galactosidase; lacZ fragment
   6181..6199    +  promoter       T7 promoter: promoter for bacteriophage T7 RNA polymerase
   6208..6231    +  misc_feature   MCS (fragment): pBluescript multiple cloning site
>Addgene plasmid #127257 | frameshift ELL2 | addgene full sequence | sequence record 249679 | Addgene NGS Result
ATAACTTCGTATAGCATACATTATACGAAGTTATGGATCAGGCCAAATCGGCCGAGCTCGAATTCGTCGA
GAGCGGGATAAGTTGGCGCGTCACCTAGACGTCAGCCTCTTACCTCTCGGACGTCCCGTCCCAGGAGCAA
AACTCTAGTGACTTTGGGCCCGCCCCCGTGAGAGTGGAGGGCGGCCGATGAGGGCGGTTCTGAAGGGAAC
AAGACCAATGAGACGAGCCCGGGGCGGGGCGCGGGGCCGGAGGGTGGGGCGGGTGGCGGCGGTGGCAGTC
CGAGGTCTGGCTCCGCGCAGTATATGACAGTACGTCAGCAGCGGGATGGCCCTAGCAGTGGCGGCGGCTG
CAGAAGCCCAAGCAGCCGCGGCCGCAGTGGAGGCTAGAGCCGGAGCGGCGGCGGCGGCGGCACCCCGGGG
AGTTTAAGATGGCGGCGGGGGGGACAGGGGGCCTGCGGGAGGAGCAGCGCTATGGGCTGTCGTGCGGACG
GCTGGGGCAGGACAACATCACCGTACTGCATGTGAAGCTCACCGAGACGGCGATCCGGGCGCTCGATCGA
GACTTACCAGAGCCACAAGAATTTAATTCCTTTTCGACCTTCAATCCAGTTCCAAGGACTCCACGGGCTT
GTCAAAATTCCCAAAAATGATCCCCTCAATGAAGTTCATAACTTTAACTTTTATTTGTCAAATGTGGGCA
AAGACAACCCTCAGGGCAGCTTTGACTGCATCCAGCAAACATTCTCCAGCTCTGGAGCCTCCCAGCTCAA
TTGCCTGGGATTTATACAAGATAAAATTACAGTGTGTGCAACAAACGACTCGTATCAGATGACACGAGAA
AGAATGACCCAGGCAGAGGAGGAATCCCGCAACCGAAGCACAAAAGTTATCAAACCCGGTGGACCATATG
TAGGGAAAAGAGTGCAAATTCGGAAAGCACCTCAAGCTGTTTCAGATACAGTTCCTGAGAGGAAAAGGTC
AACCCCCATGAACCCTGCAAATACAATTCGAAAGACACATAGCAGCAGCACCATCTCTCAGAGGCCATAC
AGGGACAGGGTGATTCACTTACTGGCCCTGAAGGCCTACAAGAAACCGGAGCTACTTGCTAGACTCCAGA
AAGATGGTGTCAATCAAAAAGACAAGAACTCCCTGGGAGCAATTCTGCAACAGGTAGCCAATCTGAATTC
TAAGGACCTCTCATATACCTTAAAGGATTATGTTTTTAAAGAGCTTCAAAGAGACTGGCCTGGATACAGT
GAAATAGACAGACGGTCATTGGAGTCAGTGCTCTCTAGAAAACTAAATCCGTCTCAGAATGCTACAGGCA
CCAGCCGTTCAGAATCTCCTGTATGTTCTAGTAGAGATGCTGTATCTTCTCCTCAGAAACGGCTTTTGGA
TTCAGAGTTTATTGATCCTTTAATGAATAAAAAAGCCCGAATATCTCACCTGACGAACAGAGTACCACCA
ACACTAAATGGTCATTTGAATCCCACCAGTGAAAAATCGGCTGCAGGCCTCCCACTGCCCCCTGCGGCTG
CTGCCATCCCCACCCCTCCACCGCTGCCTTCAACCTATCTGCCCATCTCACATCCTCCTCAGATTGTAAA
TTCTAACTCCAACTCCCCTAGCACTCCAGAAGGCCGGGGGACTCAAGACCTACCTGTTGACAGTTTTAGT
CAAAACGATAGTATCTATGAGGACCAGCAAGACAAATATACCTCTAGGACTTCTCTGGAAACCTTACCCC
CTGGTTCCGTTCTACTAAAGTGTCCAAAGCCTATGGAAGAAAACCATTCAATGTCTCACAAAAAGTCCAA
AAAGAAGTCTAAAAAACATAAGGAAAAGGACCAAATAAAAAAGCACGACATTGAGACTATTGAGGAAAAG
GAGGAAGATCTTAAGAGAGAAGAGGAAATTGCCAAGCTAAATAACTCCAGTCCAAATTCCAGTGGAGGAG
TTAAAGAGGATTGCACTGCCTCCATGGAACCTTCAGCAATTGAACTCCCAGATTATTTGATAAAATATAT
CGCTATCGTCTCCTATGAGCAACGCCAGAATTATAAGGATGACTTCAATGCAGAGTATGATGAGTACAGA
GCTTTGCATGCCAGGATGGAGACTGTAGCTAGAAGATTTATCAAACTAGATGCACAAAGAAAGCGCCTTT
CTCCAGGCTCAAAAGAGTATCAGAATGTTCATGAAGAAGTCTTACAAGAATATCAGAAGATAAAGCAGTC
TAGTCCCAATTACCATGAAGAAAAATACAGATGTGAATATCTTCATAACAAGCTGGCTCACATCAAAAGG
CTAATAGGTGAATTTGACCAACAGCAAGCAGAGTCATGGTCCTAGAACTCTGCTTGGACCAGAAGATGTG
AATAAACTTAAGCTTGGAAAAAAAAAAAAAAAAAAAAAAAAAAAMRCGCGCGTAACCCCCCATTGCAATG
GTTGCCTTAAGGTGTTTGCTAGTTGTGTACATAGTGTGGTTAATCATTAGCTACACTGCTTCCCACTTGA
TTAGAGCAATGGGAAGCATACTGTGGCCTACCAGCATCTGGAAGTGTGTGCTCGATCTGTATGTGTGCAG
AGGTGGTGTGGATGTGAGCGTGCATGAAGGAAAAAAAGCTGCTACTCCTAGTAGGCCAAACGCTCAGGTT
AAACAACTGACGAGTGTTACTGTAGGGTGTTTTTTTGTTTTTTTGTTTTTTTTCTTCTATCAAATTGCTA
CTTTTGTTGTGGAAGACAAAAGCATTTCCATTTCAACGAGTTTGTCAGCTTTATTAATGTTGGGCAAAAA
TTGATATGTCATGAAAATGAAACAGATCTATAGTTTTGGGACAAAATTATAAAATGAAATGTGTAGGTAA
CCTATTTATATACTGCTATAAAGTATTTTTTGAAGAGAGATATGCAAAGAAGCTATTACCTACATAAGAG
GTATATTTAAAGATTTTTTTTTTTTCATCCTGGTGCCAGGAATATAAAAAAGAGTGGATATATTTAACCA
TAACATACTGTGATTCATCAAACAGCACAAACTTTCATTTCATGGAGTTTATCTGTTGACATTGATTTAA
ACTGTCACTTGTTTTATCATGTGGGAACATAAGTTATGTGGTCAAAAATATAAGGATTTTGAATTAATGT
TGATTCAAGTTGTATTGTCTTTTCAAAGTGCTGCCAGTTGAAAAGGGAAGCATTATGTTTACAAATCTGT
TTTGAAATGTTTGCCAAAATTTTGGTAGTGTCTTTAATAAAGATGTTTGTCTCCAGCATCCAGAAAAAAA
AAAAAAAAANCTCTCCAGCGCTGGATCCGGCCATAAGGGCCTGATCCTTCGAGGGGGGGCCCGGTACCAG
CTTTTGTTCCCTTTAGTGAGGGTTAATTTCGAGCTTGGCGTAATCATGGTCATAGCTGTTTCCTGTGTGA
AATTGTTATCCGCTCACAATTCCACACAACATACGAGCCGGAAGCATAAAGTGTAAAGCCTGGGGTGCCT
AATGAGTGAGCTAACTCACATTAATTGCGTTGCGCTCACTGCCCGCTTTCCAGTCGGGAAACCTGTCGTG
CCAGCTGCATTAATGAATCGGCCAACGCGCGGGGAGAGGCGGTTTGCGTATTGGGCGCTCTTCCGCTTCC
TCGCTCACTGACTCGCTGCGCTCGGTCGTTCGGCTGCGGCGAGCGGTATCAGCTCACTCAAAGGCGGTAA
TACGGTTATCCACAGAATCAGGGGATAACGCAGGAAAGAACATGTGAGCAAAAGGCCAGCAAAAGGCCAG
GAACCGTAAAAAGGCCGCGTTGCTGGCGTTTTTCCATAGGCTCCGCCCCCCTGACGAGCATCACAAAAAT
CGACGCTCAAGTCAGAGGTGGCGAAACCCGACAGGACTATAAAGATACCAGGCGTTTCCCCCTGGAAGCT
CCCTCGTGCGCTCTCCTGTTCCGACCCTGCCGCTTACCGGATACCTGTCCGCCTTTCTCCCTTCGGGAAG
CGTGGCGCTTTCTCATAGCTCACGCTGTAGGTATCTCAGTTCGGTGTAGGTCGTTCGCTCCAAGCTGGGC
TGTGTGCACGAACCCCCCGTTCAGCCCGACCGCTGCGCCTTATCCGGTAACTATCGTCTTGAGTCCAACC
CGGTAAGACACGACTTATCGCCACTGGCAGCAGCCACTGGTAACAGGATTAGCAGAGCGAGGTATGTAGG
CGGTGCTACAGAGTTCTTGAAGTGGTGGCCTAACTACGGCTACACTAGAAGAACAGTATTTGGTATCTGC
GCTCTGCTGAAGCCAGTTACCTTCGGAAAAAGAGTTGGTAGCTCTTGATCCGGCAAACAAACCACCGCTG
GTAGCGGTGGTTTTTTTGTTTGCAAGCAGCAGATTACGCGCAGAAAAAAAGGATCTCAAGAAGATCCTTT
GATCTTTTCTACGGGGTCTGACGCTCAGTGGAACGAAAACTCACGTTAAGGGATTTTGGTCATGAGATTA
TCAAAAAGGATCTTCACCTAGATCCTTTTAAATTAAAAATGAAGTTTTAAATCAATCTAAAGTATATATG
AGTAAACTTGGTCTGACAGTTACCAATGCTTAATCAGTGAGGCACCTATCTCAGCGATCTGTCTATTTCG
TTCATCCATAGTTGCCTGACTCCCCGTCGTGTAGATAACTACGATACGGGAGGGCTTACCATCTGGCCCC
AGTGCTGCAATGATACCGCGAGACCCACGCTCACCGGCTCCAGATTTATCAGCAATAAACCAGCCAGCCG
GAAGGGCCGAGCGCAGAAGTGGTCCTGCAACTTTATCCGCCTCCATCCAGTCTATTAATTGTTGCCGGGA
AGCTAGAGTAAGTAGTTCGCCAGTTAATAGTTTGCGCAACGTTGTTGCCATTGCTACAGGCATCGTGGTG
TCACGCTCGTCGTTTGGTATGGCTTCATTCAGCTCCGGTTCCCAACGATCAAGGCGAGTTACATGATCCC
CCATGTTGTGCAAAAAAGCGGTTAGCTCCTTCGGTCCTCCGATCGTTGTCAGAAGTAAGTTGGCCGCAGT
GTTATCACTCATGGTTATGGCAGCACTGCATAATTCTCTTACTGTCATGCCATCCGTAAGATGCTTTTCT
GTGACTGGTGAGTACTCAACCAAGTCATTCTGAGAATAGTGTATGCGGCGACCGAGTTGCTCTTGCCCGG
CGTCAATACGGGATAATACCGCGCCACATAGCAGAACTTTAAAAGTGCTCATCATTGGAAAACGTTCTTC
GGGGCGAAAACTCTCAAGGATCTTACCGCTGTTGAGATCCAGTTCGATGTAACCCACTCGTGCACCCAAC
TGATCTTCAGCATCTTTTACTTTCACCAGCGTTTCTGGGTGAGCAAAAACAGGAAGGCAAAATGCCGCAA
AAAAGGGAATAAGGGCGACACGGAAATGTTGAATACTCATACTCTTCCTTTTTCAATATTATTGAAGCAT
TTATCAGGGTTATTGTCTCATGAGCGGATACATATTTGAATGTATTTAGAAAAATAAACAAATAGGGGTT
CCGCGCACATTTCCCCGAAAAGTGCCACCTAAATTGTAAGCGTTAATATTTTGTTAAAATTCGCGTTAAA
TTTTTGTTAAATCAGCTCATTTTTTAACCAATAGGCCGAAATCGGCAAAATCCCTTATAAATCAAAAGAA
TAGACCGAGATAGGGT
[37 nt withheld, positions 5687-5723]
AAAGAACGTGGACTCCAACGTCAAAGG
[49 nt withheld, positions 5751-5799]
T
[91 nt withheld, positions 5801-5891]
G
[124 nt withheld, positions 5893-6016]
CCCATTCGCCATTCAGGCTGCGCAACTGTTGGGAAGGGCGATCGGTGCGGGCCTCTTCGCTATTACGCCA
GCTGGCGAAAGGGGGATGTGCTGCAAGGCGATTAAGTTGGGTAACGCCAGGGTTTTCCCAGTCACGACGT
TGTAAAACGACGGCCAGTGAATTGTAATACGACTCACTATAGGGCGAATTGGAGCTCCACCGCGGTGGCG
GCCGC
